>Addgene plasmid #174238 | pAPM-miR30-DDX17-ts1 | addgene full sequence | sequence record 343471 | Addgene NGS Result
TGTTGTGAGACTCTGGTAACTAGAGATCCCTCAGACCCTTTTAGTCAGTGTGGAAAATCTCTAGCAGTGG
CGCCCGAACAGGGACTTGAAAGCGAAAGGGAAACCAGAGGAGCTCTCTCGACGCAGGACTCGGCTTGCTG
AAGCGCGCACGGCAAGAGGCGAGGGGCGGCGACTGGTGAGTACGCCAAAAATTTTGACTAGCGGAGGCTA
GAAGGAGAGAGATGGGTGCGAGAGCGTCAGTATTAAGCGGGGGAGAATTAGATCGCGATGGGAAAAAATT
CGGTTAAGGCCAGGGGGAAAGAAAAAATATAAATTAAAACATATAGTATGGGCAAGCAGGGAGCTAGAAC
GATTCGCAGTTAATCCTGGCCTGTTAGAAACATCAGAAGGCTGTAGACAAATACTGGGACAGCTACAACC
ATCCCTTCAGACAGGATCAGAAGAACTTAGATCATTATATAATACAGTAGCAACCCTCTATTGTGTGCAT
CAAAGGATAGAGATAAAAGACACCAAGGAAGCTTTAGACAAGATAGAGGAAGAGCAAAACAAAAGTAAGA
CCACCGCACAGCAAGCGGCCGGCCGCTGATCTTCAGACCTGGAGGAGGAGATATGAGGGACAATTGGAGA
AGTGAATTATATAAATATAAAGTAGTAAAAATTGAACCATTAGGAGTAGCACCCACCAAGGCAAAGAGAA
GAGTGGTGCAGAGAGAAAAAAGAGCAGTGGGAATAGGAGCTTTGTTCCTTGGGTTCTTGGGAGCAGCAGG
AAGCACTATGGGCGCAGCGTCAATGACGCTGACGGTACAGGCCAGACAATTATTGTCTGGTATAGTGCAG
CAGCAGAACAATTTGCTGAGGGCTATTGAGGCGCAACAGCATCTGTTGCAACTCACAGTCTGGGGCATCA
AGCAGCTCCAGGCAAGAATCCTGGCTGTGGAAAGATACCTAAAGGATCAACAGCTCCTGGGGATTTGGGG
TTGCTCTGGAAAACTCATTTGCACCACTGCTGTGCCTTGGAATGCTAGTTGGAGTAATAAATCTCTGGAA
CAGATTTGGAATCACACGACTTGGATGGAGTGGGACAGAGAAATTAACAATTACACAAGCTTAATACACT
CCTTAATTGAAGAATCGCAAAACCAGCAAGAAAAGAATGAACAAGAATTATTGGAATTAGATAAATGGGC
AAGTTTGTGGAATTGGTTTAACATAACAAATTGGCTGTGGTATATAAAATTATTCATAATGATAGTAGGA
GGCTTGGTAGGTTTAAGAATAGTTTTTGCTGTACTTTCTATAGTGAATAGAGTTAGGCAGGGATATTCAC
CATTATCGTTTCAGACCCACCTCCCAACCCCGAGGGGACCCGACAGGCCCGAAGGAATAGAAGAAGAAGG
TGGAGAGAGAGACAGAGACAGATCCATTCGATTAGTGAACGGATCGGCACTGCGTGCGCCAATTCTGCAG
ACAAATGGCAGTATTCATCCACAATTTTAAAAGAAAAGGGGGGATTGGGGGGTACAGTGCAGGGGAAAGA
ATAGTAGACATAATAGCAACAGACATACAAACTAAAGAATTACAAAAACAAATTACAAAAATTCAAAATT
TTCGGGTTTATTACAGGGACAGCAGAGATCCAGTTTGGTTAATTAACTGCAGCCCCGATAAAATAAAAGA
TTTTATTTAGTCTCCAGAAAAAGGGGGGAATGAAAGACCCCACCTGTAGGTTTGGCAAGCTAGCTGCAGT
AACGCCATTTTGCAAGGCATGGAAAAATACCAAACCAAGAATAGAGAAGTTCAGATCAAGGGCGGGTACA
TGAAAATAGCTAACGTTGGGCCAAACAGGATATCTGCGGTGAGCAGTTTCGGCCCCGGCCCGGGGCCAAG
AACAGATGGTCACCGCAGTTTCGGCCCCGGCCCGAGGCCAAGAACAGATGGTCCCCAGATATGGCCCAAC
CCTCAGCAGTTTCTTAAGACCCATCAGATGTTTCCAGGCTCCCCCAAGGACCTGAAATGACCCTGCGCCT
TATTTGAATTAACCAATCAGCCTGCTTCTCGCTTCTGTTCGCGCGCTTCTGCTTCCCGAGCTCTATAAAA
GAGCTCACAACCCCTCACTCGGCGCGCCAGTCCTCCGACAGACTGAGTCGCCCGGGGGTCTAGAACGCGT
GCCGCCATGACCGAATACAAACCTACCGTGAGGCTGGCTACAAGAGATGATGTCCCAAGGGCTGTGAGAA
CACTGGCCGCCGCTTTTGCCGATTACCCTGCCACACGCCACACTGTGGACCCAGATCGGCATATCGAGAG
AGTGACTGAGCTGCAGGAACTGTTCCTGACCCGAGTGGGCCTGGACATTGGGAAGGTCTGGGTCGCAGAC
GATGGAGCAGCTGTGGCTGTCTGGACCACACCAGAGAGCGTGGAAGCCGGAGCTGTCTTTGCAGAGATCG
GCCCTAGAATGGCAGAACTGAGCGGCTCCAGGCTGGCAGCACAGCAGCAGATGGAGGGACTGCTGGCCCC
ACACAGGCCTAAGGAACCAGCATGGTTCCTGGCTACCGTGGGGGTCTCTCCTGACCATCAGGGCAAAGGA
CTGGGAAGTGCTGTGGTCCTGCCAGGAGTGGAGGCTGCAGAACGAGCTGGAGTCCCTGCATTTCTGGAGA
CCTCTGCTCCACGAAACCTGCCCTTCTATGAACGGCTGGGCTTTACTGTGACCGCAGATGTGGAGGTCCC
CGAAGGACCTAGGACCTGGTGCATGACACGCAAACCCGGCGCCTGAGCGATCGCCGCGGCCGCCTTCTTA
ACCCAACAGAAGGCTCGAGAAGGTATATTGCTGTTGACAGTGAGCGCAGCCCCGATTCTCTGTGTTTATA
GTGAAGCCACAGATGTATAAACACAGAGAATCGGGGCTATGCCTACTGCCTCGGACTTCAAGGGGCTAGA
ATTCGGCAGCTGTAGATCTTAGCCACTTTTTAAAAGAAAAGGGGGGACTGGAAGGGCTAACTGCATCCGG
ACTGTACTGGGTCTCTCTGGTTAGACCAGATCTGAGCCTGGGAGCTCTCTGGCTAACTAGGGAACCCACT
GCTTAAGCCTCAATAAAGCTTGCCTTGAGTGCTTCAAGTAGTGTGTGCCCGTCTGTTGTGTGACTCTGGT
AACTAGAGATCCCTCAGACCCTTTTAGTCAGTGTGGAAAATCTCTAGCAGGGCCCGTTTCATGTGAGCAA
AAGGCCAGCAAAAGGCCAGGAACCGTAAAAAGGCCGCGTTGCTGGCGTTTTTCCATAGGCTCCGCCCCCC
TGACGAGCATCACAAAAATCGACGCTCAAGTCAGAGGTGGCGAAACCCGACAGGACTATAAAGATACCAG
GCGTTTCCCCCTGGAAGCTCCCTCGTGCGCTCTCCTGTTCCGACCCTGCCGCTTACCGGATACCTGTCCG
CCTTTCTCCCTTCGGGAAGCGTGGCGCTTTCTCATAGCTCACGCTGTAGGTATCTCAGTTCGGTGTAGGT
CGTTCGCTCCAAGCTGGGCTGTGTGCACGAACCCCCCGTTCAGCCCGACCGCTGCGCCTTATCCGGTAAC
TATCGTCTTGAGTCCAACCCGGTAAGACACGACTTATCGCCACTGGCAGCAGCCACTGGTAACAGGATTA
GCAGAGCGAGGTATGTAGGCGGTGCTACAGAGTTCTTGAAGTGGTGGCCTAACTACGGCTACACTAGAAG
AACAGTATTTGGTATCTGCGCTCTGCTGAAGCCAGTTACCTTCGGAAAAAGAGTTGGTAGCTCTTGATCC
GGCAAACAAACCACCGCTGGTAGCGGTGGTTTTTTTGTTTGCAAGCAGCAGATTACGCGCAGAAAAAAAG
GATCTCAAGAAGATCCTTTGATCTTTTCTACGGGGTCTGACGCTCAGTGGAACGAAAACTCACGTTAAGG
GATTTTGGTCATGAGATTATCAAAAAGGATCTTCACCTAGATCCTTTTAAATTAAAAATGAAGTTTTAAA
TCAATCTAAAGTATATATGAGTAAACTTGGTCTGACAGTTACCAATGCTTAATCAGTGAGGCACCTATCT
CAGCGATCTGTCTATTTCGTTCATCCATAGTTGCCTGACTCCCCGTCGTGTAGATAACTACGATACGGGA
GGGCTTACCATCTGGCCCCAGTGCTGCAATGATACCGCGAGACCCACGCTCACCGGCTCCAGATTTATCA
GCAATAAACCAGCCAGCCGGAAGGGCCGAGCGCAGAAGTGGTCCTGCAACTTTATCCGCCTCCATCCAGT
CTATTAATTGTTGCCGGGAAGCTAGAGTAAGTAGTTCGCCAGTTAATAGTTTGCGCAACGTTGTTGCCAT
TGCTACAGGCATCGTGGTGTCACGCTCGTCGTTTGGTATGGCTTCATTCAGCTCCGGTTCCCAACGATCA
AGGCGAGTTACATGATCCCCCATGTTGTGCAAAAAAGCGGTTAGCTCCTTCGGTCCTCCGATCGTTGTCA
GAAGTAAGTTGGCCGCAGTGTTATCACTCATGGTTATGGCAGCACTGCATAATTCTCTTACTGTCATGCC
ATCCGTAAGATGCTTTTCTGTGACTGGTGAGTACTCAACCAAGTCATTCTGAGAATAGTGTATGCGGCGA
CCGAGTTGCTCTTGCCCGGCGTCAATACGGGATAATACCGCGCCACATAGCAGAACTTTAAAAGTGCTCA
TCATTGGAAAACGTTCTTCGGGGCGAAAACTCTCAAGGATCTTACCGCTGTTGAGATCCAGTTCGATGTA
ACCCACTCGTGCACCCAACTGATCTTCAGCATCTTTTACTTTCACCAGCGTTTCTGGGTGAGCAAAAACA
GGAAGGCAAAATGCCGCAAAAAAGGGAATAAGGGCGACACGGAAATGTTGAATACTCATACTCTTCCTTT
TTCAATATTATTGAAGCATTTATCAGGGTTATTGTCTCATGAGCGGATACATATTTGAATGTATTTAGAA
AAATAAACAAATAGGGGTTCCGCGCACATTTCCCCGAAAAGTGCCACCTGACGTCGACGGATCGGGAGAT
CTCCCGATCCCCTATGGTGCACTCTCAGTACAATCTGCTCTGATGCCGCATAGTTAAGCCAGTATCTGCT
CCCTGCTTGTGTGTTGGAGGTCGCTGAGTAGTGCGCGAGCAAAATTTAAGCTACAACAAGGCAAGGCTTG
ACCGACAATTGCATGAAGAATCTGCTTAGGGTTAGGCGTTTTGCGCTGCTTCGCGATGTACGGGCCAGAT
ATACGCGCTGTGGAATGTGTGTCAGTTAGGGTGTGGAAAGTCCCCAGGCTCCCCAGCAGGCAGAAGTATG
CAAAGCATGCATCTCAATTAGTCAGCAACCAGGTGTGGAAAGTCCCCAGGCTCCCCAGCAGGCAGAAGTA
TGCAAAGCATGCATCTCAATTAGTCAGCAACCATAGTCCCGCCCCTAACTCCGCCCATCCCGCCCCTAAC
TCCGCCCAGTTCCGCCCATTCTCCGCCCCATGGCTGACTAATTTTTTTTATTTATGCAGAGGCCGAGGCC
GCCTCTGCCTCTGAGCTATTCCAGAAGTAGTGAGGAGGCTTTTTTGGAGGCCTAGGCTTTTGCAAAAAGC
TCGCGTTGACATTGATTATTGACTAGTTATTAATAGTAATCAATTACGGGGTCATTAGTTCATAGCCCAT
ATATGGAGTTCCGCGTTACATAACTTACGGTAAATGGCCCGCCTGGCTGACCGCCCAACGACCCCCGCCC
ATTGACGTCAATAATGACGTATGTTCCCATAGTAACGCCAATAGGGACTTTCCATTGACGTCAATGGGTG
GAGTATTTACGGTAAACTGCCCACTTGGCAGTACATCAAGTGTATCATATGCCAAGTACGCCCCCTATTG
ACGTCAATGACGGTAAATGGCCCGCCTGGCATTATGCCCAGTACATGACCTTATGGGACTTTCCTACTTG
GCAGTACATCTACGTATTAGTCATCGCTATTACCATGGTGATGCGGTTTTGGCAGTACATCAATGGGCGT
GGATAGCGGTTTGACTCACGGGGATTTCCAAGTCTCCACCCCATTGACGTCAATGGGAGTTTGTTTTGGC
ACCAAAATCAACGGGACTTTCCAAAATGTCGTAACAACTCCGCCCCATTGACGCAAATGGGCGGTAGGCG
TGTACGGTGGGAGGTCTATATAAGCAGCGCGTTTTGCCTGTACTGGGTCTCTCTGGTTAGACCAGATCTG
AGCCTGGGAGCTCTCTGGCTAACTAGGGAACCCACTGCTTAAGCCTCAATAAAGCTTGCCTTGAGTGCTT
CAAGTAGTGTGTGCCCGTC
Features (pLannotate 1.2.2; 19 found; start..end, strand, type, name):
    113..238     +  misc_feature   HIV-1 Ψ: packaging signal of human immunodeficiency virus type 1
    222..560     +  CDS            HIV-1 gag (fragment): gag protein from human immunodeficiency virus 1; gag
    735..968     +  misc_feature   RRE: The Rev response element (RRE) of HIV-1 allows for Rev-dependent mRNA export from the nucleus to the cytoplasm.
   1345..1445    +  CDS            Rev (fragment): human immunodeficiency virus 1 (HIV-1) Rev protein; rev; enhances nuclear export of unspliced and incompletely spliced viral mRNAs
   1495..1612    +  misc_feature   cPPT/CTS: central polypurine tract and central termination sequence of HIV-1
   1749..2156    +  promoter       SFFV promoter: spleen focus-forming virus long terminal repeat (LTR) promoter
   2177..2773    +  CDS            pac: PUAC_STRAD - Protein predicted: Swiss-Prot protein existence level 4. Detoxification of puromycin. From Streptomyces alboniger.
   2798..2843    +  ncRNA          5' miR-30a (fragment): sequence upstream of the 71-nt precursor of the human miR-30a microRNA (Zeng et al., 2002) miRNA
   2913..2938    +  ncRNA          3' miR-30a (fragment): sequence downstream of the 71-nt precursor of the human miR-30a microRNA (Zeng et al., 2002) miRNA
   2968..2987    +  misc_feature   cPPT/CTS (fragment): central polypurine tract and central termination sequence of HIV-1
   3019..3199    +  LTR            5' LTR (truncated): truncated 5' long terminal repeat (LTR) from HIV-1
   3270..3858    -  rep_origin     ori: high-copy-number ColE1/pMB1/pBR322/pUC origin of replication
   4029..4889    -  CDS            AmpR: β-lactamase; bla; confers resistance to ampicillin, carbenicillin, and related antibiotics
   4890..4994    -  promoter       AmpR promoter: bla
   5053..5105    -  misc_feature   bom (fragment): basis of mobility region from pBR322
   5267..5596    +  promoter       SV40 promoter: SV40 enhancer and early promoter
   5608..5987    +  enhancer       CMV enhancer: human cytomegalovirus immediate early enhancer
   5988..6187    +  promoter       CMV promoter: human cytomegalovirus (CMV) immediate early promoter
   6205..66      +  LTR            5' LTR (truncated) (across the origin): truncated 5' long terminal repeat (LTR) from HIV-1
