[The description below was written by a language model from this plasmid's Addgene catalogue record and pLannotate feature annotations shown in this document.]
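Description:
pAPM-miR30-DDX17-ts1 is an HIV-1-based lentiviral RNAi transfer vector built on the pAPM-miR30 backbone and designed to knock down human DDX17 (also known as P72 or RH70). In bacteria it is maintained as a high-copy plasmid through a ColE1/pUC-type origin and selected with ampicillin via the β-lactamase gene. The annotated full sequence is about 6.3 kb.

The viral genome is transcribed in producer cells from a CMV enhancer/promoter placed directly upstream of a truncated 5' LTR. This chimeric arrangement typically makes genomic RNA production independent of Tat. Downstream lie the Ψ packaging signal with an adjoining gag fragment, the Rev response element for Rev-dependent nuclear export of the unspliced genome, and the cPPT/CTS, which aids nuclear import of the reverse-transcribed DNA. A second truncated LTR element (labelled as a 5' LTR by the annotation software, but positioned as the 3' LTR) closes the provirus, consistent with a self-inactivating design, although the record does not state this explicitly. An SV40 promoter is also annotated in the plasmid backbone, with no assigned function in the record.

The payload is a single SFFV promoter-driven transcript that encodes puromycin N-acetyltransferase (pac), followed by a DDX17-targeting shRNA embedded between 5' and 3' miR-30a flanking sequences. Because the hairpin sits in a microRNA context, it can be expressed from a Pol II promoter and processed by the endogenous microRNA machinery. Puromycin resistance comes from the same transcript, so drug selection enriches for cells that also express the knockdown cassette. The "ts1" suffix likely marks one of several DDX17 target sites. The associated work concerns innate immune detection of intron-containing HIV-1 RNA.
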