Addgene plasmid #174238: pAPM-miR30-DDX17-ts1
Purpose: DDX17 knockdown
Depositing lab: Jeremy Luban. Depositing organization: University of Massachusetts, Worcester. Publication: IFIH1 (MDA5) is required for innate immune detection of intron-containing RNA expressed from the HIV-1 provirus. Guney MH, Nagalekshmi K, McCauley SM, Carbone C, Aydemir O, Luban J. Proc Natl Acad Sci U S A. 2024 Jul 16;121(29):e2404349121. doi: 10.1073/pnas.2404349121. Epub 2024 Jul 10. PubMed 38985764.
Backbone
  Vector backbone: pAPM-miR30
  Vector type: Lentiviral, RNAi
  Selectable markers: Puromycin
Growth in bacteria
  Bacterial resistance: Ampicillin, 100 μg/mL
  Growth temperature: 30°C
  Growth strain: NEB Stable
  Copy number: High Copy
Gene/Insert
  Gene/Insert name: DDX17 shRNA
  gRNA/shRNA sequence: TAAACACAGAGAATCGGGGCTA
  Species: H. sapiens (human)
  Entrez Gene: DDX17 (a.k.a. P72, RH70)
  Promoter: SFFV
  Cloning method: Restriction Enzyme; 5′ cloning site unknown (unknown if destroyed)
Terms and licenses: Academic/Nonprofit Terms; Industry Terms: Not Available to Industry
Depositor comments: Please visit https://doi.org/10.1101/2023.11.17.567619 for bioRxiv preprint.
How to cite: pAPM-miR30-DDX17-ts1 was a gift from Jeremy Luban (Addgene plasmid # 174238 ; http://n2t.net/addgene:174238 ; RRID:Addgene_174238)
